Addgene plasmid #219309: SFFV-HOXB4-Brd 385
Purpose: Transcription factor HOXB4 with a specific barcode assigned.
Depositing lab: Filipe Pereira. Depositing organization: Center for Neuroscience and Cell Biology, University of Coimbra. Publication: A combinatorial transcription factor screening platform for immune cell reprogramming. Kurochkin I, Altman AR, Caiado I, Pertiga-Cabral D, Halitzki E, Minaeva M, Zimmermannova O, Henriques-Oliveira L, Klein D, Nair M, Oliveira D, Cajal LR, Knittel R, Feick C, Ringner M, Martin M, Cirovic B, Pires CF, Rosa FF, Sitnicka E, Theis FJ, Pereira CF. Cell Syst. 2026 Jan 21;17(1):101457. doi: 10.1016/j.cels.2025.101457. Epub 2026 Jan 14. PubMed 41539305.
Backbone
  Vector backbone: SFFV-MCS
  Backbone size w/o insert (bp): 6638
  Vector type: Lentiviral
Growth in bacteria
  Bacterial resistance: Ampicillin, 100 μg/mL
  Growth temperature: 37°C
  Growth strain: NEB Stable
  Copy number: High Copy
Gene/Insert
  Gene/Insert name: HOXB4
  Species: H. sapiens (human)
  Insert size (bp): 756
  Entrez Gene: HOXB4 (a.k.a. HOX-2.6, HOX2, HOX2F)
  Promoter: The spleen focus-forming virus (SFFV) promoter
  Cloning method: Restriction Enzyme; 5′ cloning site Bsp119I (not destroyed); 3′ cloning site BstHI (not destroyed)
Terms and licenses: Academic/Nonprofit Terms; Industry Terms: Not Available to Industry
Depositor comments: Barcode sequence cloned into XbaI restriction site. Design of plasmid is as follows: SFFV-[TF sequence]-WPRE-[Barcode sequence].
How to cite: SFFV-HOXB4-Brd 385 was a gift from Filipe Pereira (Addgene plasmid # 219309 ; http://n2t.net/addgene:219309 ; RRID:Addgene_219309)
