[The description below was written by a language model from this plasmid's Addgene catalogue record and pLannotate feature annotations shown in this document.]
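Description:
SFFV-HOXB4-Brd 385 is a lentiviral transfer plasmid, built on the SFFV-MCS backbone, that expresses the human homeobox transcription factor HOXB4 together with a construct-specific DNA barcode. It is propagated in E. coli through a high-copy ColE1/pUC-type origin and selected with ampicillin via the bla gene. The bacterial portion also carries an f1 origin and pBluescript-derived remnants such as lacZα and lacI fragments, the lac promoter/operator, and T7 and T3 promoters. The sequenced plasmid is about 7.4 kb, consistent with the stated backbone plus a roughly 750 bp insert.

The viral cassette has a third-generation, self-inactivating layout. An RSV promoter fused to a truncated HIV-1 5′ LTR drives production of the genomic RNA in packaging cells, followed by the Ψ packaging signal with a gag fragment, the Rev response element for nuclear export of the unspliced transcript, and the cPPT/CTS, which aids transduction. Within the provirus, the spleen focus-forming virus (SFFV) promoter drives the HOXB4 coding sequence, which sits between retained multiple-cloning-site fragments. No tag, reporter or mammalian selection marker is annotated. A WPRE downstream enhances transcript stability and expression. According to the depositor, the barcode is cloned at an XbaI site after the WPRE, although it is not annotated in the feature table. This position, upstream of the ΔU3 3′ LTR, should place it in the 3′ region of the expressed transcript. An SV40 poly(A) signal and an SV40 origin lie outside the LTRs.

The plasmid belongs to a barcoded transcription factor collection made for combinatorial screening in immune cell reprogramming, in which the barcode identifies which factors were delivered to a cell.
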