Features (pLannotate 1.2.2; 29 found; start..end, strand, type, name):
     94..112     -  promoter       T7 promoter: promoter for bacteriophage T7 RNA polymerase
    120..275     +  CDS            lacZα (fragment): LacZα fragment of β-galactosidase; lacZ fragment
    280..708     +  rep_origin     f1 ori (sequence partly withheld): f1 bacteriophage origin of replication; arrow indicates direction of (+) strand synthesis
    761..865     +  promoter       AmpR promoter: bla
    866..1726    +  CDS            AmpR: β-lactamase; bla; confers resistance to ampicillin, carbenicillin, and related antibiotics
   1897..2485    +  rep_origin     ori: high-copy-number ColE1/pMB1/pBR322/pUC origin of replication
   2668..2760    +  CDS            lacI (fragment): lac repressor; lacI; The lac repressor binds to the lac operator to inhibit transcription in E. coli. This inhibition can be relieved by adding lactose or isopropyl-β-D-thiogalactopyranoside (IPTG).
   2773..2794    +  protein_bind   CAP binding site: CAP binding activates transcription in the presence of cAMP. E. coli catabolite activator protein
   2809..2839    +  promoter       lac promoter: promoter for the E. coli lac operon
   2847..2863    +  protein_bind   lac operator: The lac repressor binds to the lac operator to inhibit transcription in E. coli. This inhibition can be relieved by adding lactose or isopropyl-β-D-thiogalactopyranoside (IPTG). lac repressor encoded by lacI
   2908..2926    +  promoter       T3 promoter: promoter for bacteriophage T3 RNA polymerase
   2954..3180    +  promoter       RSV promoter: Rous sarcoma virus enhancer/promoter
   3181..3361    +  LTR            5' LTR (truncated): truncated 5' long terminal repeat (LTR) from HIV-1
   3408..3533    +  misc_feature   HIV-1 Ψ: packaging signal of human immunodeficiency virus type 1
   3517..3880    +  CDS            HIV-1 gag (fragment): gag protein from human immunodeficiency virus 1; gag
   4026..4259    +  misc_feature   RRE: The Rev response element (RRE) of HIV-1 allows for Rev-dependent mRNA export from the nucleus to the cytoplasm.
   4636..4736    +  CDS            Rev (fragment): human immunodeficiency virus 1 (HIV-1) Rev protein; rev; enhances nuclear export of unspliced and incompletely spliced viral mRNAs
   4755..4872    +  misc_feature   cPPT/CTS: central polypurine tract and central termination sequence of HIV-1
   4906..5307    +  promoter       SFFV promoter: spleen focus-forming virus long terminal repeat (LTR) promoter
   5317..5340    +  misc_feature   MCS (fragment): pBluescript multiple cloning site
   5365..6117    +  CDS            HOXB4: HXB4_HUMAN - Also known as HOX2F. Experimental evidence at protein level: Swiss-Prot protein existence level 1. Sequence-specific transcription factor which is part of a developmental regulatory system that provides cells with specific positional identities on the anterior-posterior axis. From Homo sapiens (Human).
   6127..6152    +  misc_feature   MCS (fragment): pBluescript multiple cloning site
   6152..6211    +  CDS            S (fragment): HBSAG_WHV6 - Experimental evidence at transcript level: Swiss-Prot protein existence level 2. The middle envelope protein plays an important role in the budding of the virion. It is involved in the induction of budding in a nucleocapsid independent way. In this process the majority of envelope proteins bud to form subviral lipoprotein particles of 22 nm of diameter that do not contain a nucleocapsid (By similarity). From Woodchuck hepatitis B virus (isolate w64/pWS23) (WHV).
   6343..6746    +  misc_feature   WPRE: woodchuck hepatitis virus posttranscriptional regulatory element
   6804..6863    +  CDS            nef (fragment): NEF_HV1Z2 - Experimental evidence at protein level: Swiss-Prot protein existence level 1. Extracellular Nef protein targets CD4(+) T-lymphocytes for apoptosis by interacting with CXCR4 surface receptors. From Human immunodeficiency virus type 1 group M subtype D (isolate Z2/CDC-Z34) (HIV-1).
   6865..7098    +  LTR            3' LTR (ΔU3): self-inactivating 3' long terminal repeat (LTR) from HIV-1
   7170..7291    +  polyA_signal   SV40 poly(A) signal: SV40 polyadenylation signal
   7310..7331    +  rep_origin     SV40 ori (fragment): SV40 origin of replication
   7331..73      +  rep_origin     SV40 ori (across the origin): SV40 origin of replication
>Addgene plasmid #219309 | SFFV-HOXB4-Brd 385 | addgene full sequence | sequence record 449807 | Addgene NGS Result
ATTTATGCAGAGGCCGAGGCCGCCTCGGCCTCTGAGCTATTCCAGAAGTAGTGAGGAGGCTTTTTTGGAG
GCCTAGGGACGTACCCAATTCGCCCTATAGTGAGTCGTATTACGCGCGCTCACTGGCCGTCGTTTTACAA
CGTCGTGACTGGGAAAACCCTGGCGTTACCCAACTTAATCGCCTTGCAGCACATCCCCCTTTCGCCAGCT
GGCGTAATAGCGAAGAGGCCCGCACCGATCGCCCTTCCCAACAGTTGCGCAGCCTGAATGGCGAATGGG
[124 nt withheld, positions 280-403]
C
[91 nt withheld, positions 405-495]
A
[49 nt withheld, positions 497-545]
CCTTTGACGTTGGAGTCCACGTTCTTT
[37 nt withheld, positions 573-609]
ACCCTATCTCGGTCTATTCTTTTGATTTATAAGGGATTTTGCCGATTTCGGCCTATTGGTTAAAAAATGA
GCTGATTTAACAAAAATTTAACGCGAATTTTAACAAAATATTAACGCTTACAATTTAGGTGGCACTTTTC
GGGGAAATGTGCGCGGAACCCCTATTTGTTTATTTTTCTAAATACATTCAAATATGTATCCGCTCATGAG
ACAATAACCCTGATAAATGCTTCAATAATATTGAAAAAGGAAGAGTATGAGTATTCAACATTTCCGTGTC
GCCCTTATTCCCTTTTTTGCGGCATTTTGCCTTCCTGTTTTTGCTCACCCAGAAACGCTGGTGAAAGTAA
AAGATGCTGAAGATCAGTTGGGTGCACGAGTGGGTTACATCGAACTGGATCTCAACAGCGGTAAGATCCT
TGAGAGTTTTCGCCCCGAAGAACGTTTTCCAATGATGAGCACTTTTAAAGTTCTGCTATGTGGCGCGGTA
TTATCCCGTATTGACGCCGGGCAAGAGCAACTCGGTCGCCGCATACACTATTCTCAGAATGACTTGGTTG
AGTACTCACCAGTCACAGAAAAGCATCTTACGGATGGCATGACAGTAAGAGAATTATGCAGTGCTGCCAT
AACCATGAGTGATAACACTGCGGCCAACTTACTTCTGACAACGATCGGAGGACCGAAGGAGCTAACCGCT
TTTTTGCACAACATGGGGGATCATGTAACTCGCCTTGATCGTTGGGAACCGGAGCTGAATGAAGCCATAC
CAAACGACGAGCGTGACACCACGATGCCTGTAGCAATGGCAACAACGTTGCGCAAACTATTAACTGGCGA
ACTACTTACTCTAGCTTCCCGGCAACAATTAATAGACTGGATGGAGGCGGATAAAGTTGCAGGACCACTT
CTGCGCTCGGCCCTTCCGGCTGGCTGGTTTATTGCTGATAAATCTGGAGCCGGTGAGCGTGGGTCTCGCG
GTATCATTGCAGCACTGGGGCCAGATGGTAAGCCCTCCCGTATCGTAGTTATCTACACGACGGGGAGTCA
GGCAACTATGGATGAACGAAATAGACAGATCGCTGAGATAGGTGCCTCACTGATTAAGCATTGGTAACTG
TCAGACCAAGTTTACTCATATATACTTTAGATTGATTTAAAACTTCATTTTTAATTTAAAAGGATCTAGG
TGAAGATCCTTTTTGATAATCTCATGACCAAAATCCCTTAACGTGAGTTTTCGTTCCACTGAGCGTCAGA
CCCCGTAGAAAAGATCAAAGGATCTTCTTGAGATCCTTTTTTTCTGCGCGTAATCTGCTGCTTGCAAACA
AAAAAACCACCGCTACCAGCGGTGGTTTGTTTGCCGGATCAAGAGCTACCAACTCTTTTTCCGAAGGTAA
CTGGCTTCAGCAGAGCGCAGATACCAAATACTGTTCTTCTAGTGTAGCCGTAGTTAGGCCACCACTTCAA
GAACTCTGTAGCACCGCCTACATACCTCGCTCTGCTAATCCTGTTACCAGTGGCTGCTGCCAGTGGCGAT
AAGTCGTGTCTTACCGGGTTGGACTCAAGACGATAGTTACCGGATAAGGCGCAGCGGTCGGGCTGAACGG
GGGGTTCGTGCACACAGCCCAGCTTGGAGCGAACGACCTACACCGAACTGAGATACCTACAGCGTGAGCT
ATGAGAAAGCGCCACGCTTCCCGAAGGGAGAAAGGCGGACAGGTATCCGGTAAGCGGCAGGGTCGGAACA
GGAGAGCGCACGAGGGAGCTTCCAGGGGGAAACGCCTGGTATCTTTATAGTCCTGTCGGGTTTCGCCACC
TCTGACTTGAGCGTCGATTTTTGTGATGCTCGTCAGGGGGGCGGAGCCTATGGAAAAACGCCAGCAACGC
GGCCTTTTTACGGTTCCTGGCCTTTTGCTGGCCTTTTGCTCACATGTTCTTTCCTGCGTTATCCCCTGAT
TCTGTGGATAACCGTATTACCGCCTTTGAGTGAGCTGATACCGCTCGCCGCAGCCGAACGACCGAGCGCA
GCGAGTCAGTGAGCGAGGAAGCGGAAGAGCGCCCAATACGCAAACCGCCTCTCCCCGCGCGTTGGCCGAT
TCATTAATGCAGCTGGCACGACAGGTTTCCCGACTGGAAAGCGGGCAGTGAGCGCAACGCAATTAATGTG
AGTTAGCTCACTCATTAGGCACCCCAGGCTTTACACTTTATGCTTCCGGCTCGTATGTTGTGTGGAATTG
TGAGCGGATAACAATTTCACACAGGAAACAGCTATGACCATGATTACGCCAAGCGCGCAATTAACCCTCA
CTAAAGGGAACAAAAGCTGGAGCTGCAAGCTTAATGTAGTCTTATGCAATACTCTTGTAGTCTTGCAACA
TGGTAACGATGAGTTAGCAACATGCCTTACAAGGAGAGAAAAAGCACCGTGCATGCCGATTGGTGGAAGT
AAGGTGGTACGATCGTGCCTTATTAGGAAGGCAACAGACGGGTCTGACATGGATTGGACGAACCACTGAA
TTGCCGCATTGCAGAGATATTGTATTTAAGTGCCTAGCTCGATACATAAACGGGTCTCTCTGGTTAGACC
AGATCTGAGCCTGGGAGCTCTCTGGCTAACTAGGGAACCCACTGCTTAAGCCTCAATAAAGCTTGCCTTG
AGTGCTTCAAGTAGTGTGTGCCCGTCTGTTGTGTGACTCTGGTAACTAGAGATCCCTCAGACCCTTTTAG
TCAGTGTGGAAAATCTCTAGCAGTGGCGCCCGAACAGGGACTTGAAAGCGAAAGGGAAACCAGAGGAGCT
CTCTCGACGCAGGACTCGGCTTGCTGAAGCGCGCACGGCAAGAGGCGAGGGGCGGCGACTGGTGAGTACG
CCAAAAATTTTGACTAGCGGAGGCTAGAAGGAGAGAGATGGGTGCGAGAGCGTCAGTATTAAGCGGGGGA
GAATTAGATCGCGATGGGAAAAAATTCGGTTAAGGCCAGGGGGAAAGAAAAAATATAAATTAAAACATAT
AGTATGGGCAAGCAGGGAGCTAGAACGATTCGCAGTTAATCCTGGCCTGTTAGAAACATCAGAAGGCTGT
AGACAAATACTGGGACAGCTACAACCATCCCTTCAGACAGGATCAGAAGAACTTAGATCATTATATAATA
CAGTAGCAACCCTCTATTGTGTGCATCAAAGGATAGAGATAAAAGACACCAAGGAAGCTTTAGACAAGAT
AGAGGAAGAGCAAAACAAAAGTAAGACCACCGCACAGCAAGCGGCCGCTGATCTTCAGACCTGGAGGAGG
AGATATGAGGGACAATTGGAGAAGTGAATTATATAAATATAAAGTAGTAAAAATTGAACCATTAGGAGTA
GCACCCACCAAGGCAAAGAGAAGAGTGGTGCAGAGAGAAAAAAGAGCAGTGGGAATAGGAGCTTTGTTCC
TTGGGTTCTTGGGAGCAGCAGGAAGCACTATGGGCGCAGCGTCAATGACGCTGACGGTACAGGCCAGACA
ATTATTGTCTGGTATAGTGCAGCAGCAGAACAATTTGCTGAGGGCTATTGAGGCGCAACAGCATCTGTTG
CAACTCACAGTCTGGGGCATCAAGCAGCTCCAGGCAAGAATCCTGGCTGTGGAAAGATACCTAAAGGATC
AACAGCTCCTGGGGATTTGGGGTTGCTCTGGAAAACTCATTTGCACCACTGCTGTGCCTTGGAATGCTAG
TTGGAGTAATAAATCTCTGGAACAGATTTGGAATCACACGACCTGGATGGAGTGGGACAGAGAAATTAAC
AATTACACAAGCTTAATACACTCCTTAATTGAAGAATCGCAAAACCAGCAAGAAAAGAATGAACAAGAAT
TATTGGAATTAGATAAATGGGCAAGTTTGTGGAATTGGTTTAACATAACAAATTGGCTGTGGTATATAAA
ATTATTCATAATGATAGTAGGAGGCTTGGTAGGTTTAAGAATAGTTTTTGCTGTACTTTCTATAGTGAAT
AGAGTTAGGCAGGGATATTCACCATTATCGTTTCAGACCCACCTCCCAACCCCGAGGGGACCCGACAGGC
CCGAAGGAATAGAAGAAGAAGGTGGAGAGAGAGACAGAGACAGATCCATTCGATTAGTGAACGGATCTCG
ACGGTATCGGTTAACTTTTAAAAGAAAAGGGGGGATTGGGGGGTACAGTGCAGGGGAAAGAATAGTAGAC
ATAATAGCAACAGACATACAAACTAAAGAATTACAAAAACAAATTACAAAAATTCAAAATTTTATCGATC
ACGAGACTAGCCTCGAGCTGGCTGCAGTAACGCCATTTTGCAAGGCATGGAAAAATACCAAACCAAGAAT
AGAGAAGTTCAGATCAAGGGCGGGTACATGAAAATAGCTAACGTTGGGCCAAACAGGATATCTGCGGTGA
GCAGTTTCGGCCCCGGCCCGGGGCCAAGAACAGATGGTCACCGCAGTTTCGGCCCCGGCCCGAGGCCAAG
AACAGATGGTCCCCAGATATGGCCCAACCCTCAGCAGTTTCTTAAGACCCATCAGATGTTTCCAGGCTCC
CCCAAGGACCTGAAATGACCCTGCGCCTTATTTGAATTAACCAATCAGCCTGCTTCTCGCTTCTGTTCGC
GCGCTTCTGCTTCCCGAGCTCTATAAAAGAGCTCACAACCCCTCACTCGGCGCGCCAGTCCTCCGACAGA
CTGAGTCGGCCGGTCGAATCAAGCTTATCGATACCGTCGACGGATCCGCTAGCCCGCGGTTCGAAATGGC
TATGAGTTCTTTTTTGATCAACTCAAACTATGTCGACCCCAAGTTCCCTCCATGCGAGGAATATTCACAG
AGCGATTACCTACCCAGCGACCACTCGCCCGGGTACTACGCCGGCGGCCAGAGGCGAGAGAGCAGCTTCC
AGCCGGAGGCGGGCTTCGGGCGGCGCGCGGCGTGCACCGTGCAGCGCTACGCGGCCTGCCGGGACCCTGG
GCCCCCGCCGCCTCCGCCACCACCCCCGCCGCCCCCGCCACCGCCCGGTCTGTCCCCTCGGGCTCCTGCG
CCGCCACCCGCCGGGGCCCTCCTACCGGAGCCCGGCCAGCGCTGCGAGGCGGTCAGCAGCAGCCCCCCGC
CGCCTCCCTGCGCCCAGAACCCCCTGCACCCCAGCCCGTCCCACTCCGCGTGCAAAGAGCCCGTCGTCTA
CCCCTGGATGCGCAAAGTTCACGTGAGCACGGTAAACCCCAATTACGCCGGCGGGGAGCCCAAGCGCTCT
CGGACCGCCTACACGCGCCAGCAGGTCTTGGAGCTGGAGAAGGAATTTCACTACAACCGCTACCTGACAC
GGCGCCGGAGGGTGGAGATCGCCCACGCGCTCTGCCTCTCCGAGCGCCAGATCAAGATCTGGTTCCAGAA
CCGGCGCATGAAGTGGAAAAAAGACCACAAGTTGCCCAACACCAAGATCCGCTCGGGTGGTGCGGCAGGC
TCAGCCGGAGGGCCCCCTGGCCGGCCCAATGGAGGCCCCCGCGCGCTCTAACCGGTCGGATCCCCCGGGC
TGCAGGAATTCGAGCATCTTACCGCCATTTATTCCCATATTTGTTCTGTTTTTCTTGATTTGGGTATACA
TTTAAATGTTAATAAAACAAAATGGTGGGGCAATCATTTACATTTTTAGGGATATGTAATTACTAGTTCA
GGTGTATTGCCACAAGACAAACATGTTAAGAAACTTTCCCGTTATTTACGCTCTGTTCCTGTTAATCAAC
CTCTGGATTACAAAATTTGTGAAAGATTGACTGATATTCTTAACTATGTTGCTCCTTTTACGCTGTGTGG
ATATGCTGCTTTAATGCCTCTGTATCATGCTATTGCTTCCCGTACGGCTTTCGTTTTCTCCTCCTTGTAT
AAATCCTGGTTGCTGTCTCTTTATGAGGAGTTGTGGCCCGTTGTCCGTCAACGTGGCGTGGTGTGCTCTG
TGTTTGCTGACGCAACCCCCACTGGCTGGGGCATTGCCACCACCTGTCAACTCCTTTCTGGGACTTTCGC
TTTCCCCCTCCCGATCGCCACGGCAGAACTCATCGCCGCCTGCCTTGCCCGCTGCTGGACAGGGGCTAGG
TTGCTGGGCACTGATAATTCCGTGGTGTTGTCGGGGAAGCTGACGTCCTTTGCAATTCGATATCAAGCTG
TACCTTCTAGATGTACACGAGACGCAGCGCTTCTAGACCAATGACTTACAAGGCAGCTGTAGATCTTAGC
CACTTTTTAAAAGAAAAGGGGGGACTGGAAGGGCTAATTCACTCCCAACGAAGACAAGATCTGCTTTTTG
CTTGTACTGGGTCTCTCTGGTTAGACCAGATCTGAGCCTGGGAGCTCTCTGGCTAACTAGGGAACCCACT
GCTTAAGCCTCAATAAAGCTTGCCTTGAGTGCTTCAAGTAGTGTGTGCCCGTCTGTTGTGTGACTCTGGT
AACTAGAGATCCCTCAGACCCTTTTAGTCAGTGTGGAAAATCTCTAGCAGTAGTAGTTCATGTCATCTTA
TTATTCAGTATTTATAACTTGCAAAGAAATGAATATCAGAGAGTGAGAGGAACTTGTTTATTGCAGCTTA
TAATGGTTACAAATAAAGCAATAGCATCACAAATTTCACAAATAAAGCATTTTTTTCACTGCATTCTAGT
TGTGGTTTGTCCAAACTCATCAATGTATCTTATCATGTCTGGCTCTAGCTATCCCGCCCCTAACTCCGCC
CATCCCGCCCCTAACTCCGCCCAGTTCCGCCCATTCTCCGCCCCATGGCTGACTAATTTTTTTT
