>Addgene plasmid #219309 | SFFV-HOXB4-Brd 385 | depositor partial sequence | sequence record 428407 | TF ORF
ATGGCTATGAGTTCTTTTTTGATCAACTCAAACTATGTCGACCCCAAGTTCCCTCCATGCGAGGAATATT
CACAGAGCGATTACCTACCCAGCGACCACTCGCCCGGGTACTACGCCGGCGGCCAGAGGCGAGAGAGCAG
CTTCCAGCCGGAGGCGGGCTTCGGGCGGCGCGCGGCGTGCACCGTGCAGCGCTACGCGGCCTGCCGGGAC
CCTGGGCCCCCGCCGCCTCCGCCACCACCCCCGCCGCCCCCGCCACCGCCCGGTCTGTCCCCTCGGGCTC
CTGCGCCGCCACCCGCCGGGGCCCTCCTACCGGAGCCCGGCCAGCGCTGCGAGGCGGTCAGCAGCAGCCC
CCCGCCGCCTCCCTGCGCCCAGAACCCCCTGCACCCCAGCCCGTCCCACTCCGCGTGCAAAGAGCCCGTC
GTCTACCCCTGGATGCGCAAAGTTCACGTGAGCACGGTAAACCCCAATTACGCCGGCGGGGAGCCCAAGC
GCTCTCGGACCGCCTACACGCGCCAGCAGGTCTTGGAGCTGGAGAAGGAATTTCACTACAACCGCTACCT
GACACGGCGCCGGAGGGTGGAGATCGCCCACGCGCTCTGCCTCTCCGAGCGCCAGATCAAGATCTGGTTC
CAGAACCGGCGCATGAAGTGGAAAAAAGACCACAAGTTGCCCAACACCAAGATCCGCTCGGGTGGTGCGG
CAGGCTCAGCCGGAGGGCCCCCTGGCCGGCCCAATGGAGGCCCCCGCGCGCTCTAA
