>Addgene plasmid #219309 | SFFV-HOXB4-Brd 385 | depositor partial sequence | sequence record 428408 | Barcode sequence
TGTACACGAGACGCAGCGCT
